Addgene plasmid #183566: pKDR-CBh.22
Purpose: One in a series of plasmids to titrate levels of expressed protein to levels of endogenous protein (attenuated CBh promoter, Fig 3)
Depositing lab: Erik Dent. Depositing organization: University of Wisconsin, Madison. Publication: A Single Transcript Knockdown-Replacement Strategy Employing 5' UTR Secondary Structures to Precisely Titrate Rescue Protein Translation. Millette MM, Holland ED, Tenpas TJ, Dent EW. Front Genome Ed. 2022 Mar 28;4:803375. doi: 10.3389/fgeed.2022.803375. eCollection 2022. PubMed 35419562.
Backbone
  Vector backbone: pKDR
  Vector type: Mammalian Expression
Growth in bacteria
  Bacterial resistance: Ampicillin, 100 μg/mL
  Growth temperature: 37°C
  Growth strain: DH5alpha
  Copy number: High Copy
Gene/Insert
  Gene/Insert name: Attenuator Sequence 22
  Species: Other
  Promoter: CBh
  Cloning method: Gibson Cloning
Terms and licenses: Academic/Nonprofit Terms; Industry Terms: Not Available to Industry
How to cite: pKDR-CBh.22 was a gift from Erik Dent (Addgene plasmid # 183566 ; http://n2t.net/addgene:183566 ; RRID:Addgene_183566)
