[The description below was written by a language model from this plasmid's Addgene catalogue record and pLannotate feature annotations shown in this document.]
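Description:
pKDR-CBh.22 is a 6.4 kb mammalian expression plasmid built on the pKDR backbone. It is one member of a series designed to titrate the amount of an expressed protein down to levels comparable with the endogenous protein. It is propagated in E. coli from a high-copy ColE1/pUC-type origin and selected with ampicillin through the AmpR (β-lactamase) cassette. The backbone also carries remnants of the lac promoter/operator region, an SV40 origin with a fragment of the SV40 promoter, and an SV40 poly(A) signal.

The expression unit is driven by the CBh promoter, annotated here as its three parts: a CMV enhancer, the chicken β-actin promoter and a hybrid CBA/MVM intron. The catalogued insert, Attenuator Sequence 22, was introduced by Gibson cloning and is not itself annotated in the feature table. Given the associated strategy of using 5' UTR secondary structures to tune translation, it plausibly lies in the short unannotated gap between the intron and the first coding sequence, though the record does not state its position.

Downstream, a single transcript encodes mClover3, an EMCV IRES and mScarlet-I. Cap-dependent translation of the green reporter would therefore be subject to the attenuator, while the IRES-driven red reporter could serve as an internal reference, although the record does not spell out these roles. A 3' miR-30a flanking sequence follows, consistent with a miR-30-based hairpin context for the knockdown arm of the knockdown-replacement design. No 5' flank or hairpin is annotated, and no target is stated. The transcript ends at a rabbit β-globin poly(A) signal. The small PGK promoter and HBB hits are only short fragments.
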