Features (pLannotate 1.2.2; 21 found; start..end, strand, type, name):
     12..297     +  enhancer       CMV enhancer: human cytomegalovirus immediate early enhancer; contains an 18-bp deletion relative to the standard CMV enhancer
    299..576     +  promoter       chicken β-actin promoter: No description available
    577..804     +  intron         hybrid intron: hybrid between chicken β-actin (CBA) and minute virus of mice (MMV) introns (Gray et al., 2011)
    865..1581    +  CDS            mClover3: mClover3 is a basic (constitutively fluorescent) green/yellow fluorescent protein published in 2016, derived from Aequorea victoria. It is reported to be a rapidly-maturing monomer with high acid sensitivity.
   1726..2188    +  misc_feature   IRES: internal ribosome entry site (IRES) of the encephalomyocarditis virus (EMCV)
   2268..2960    +  CDS            mScarlet-I: mScarlet-I is a basic (constitutively fluorescent) red fluorescent protein published in 2016, derived from synthetic construct. It is reported to be a rapidly-maturing monomer with moderate acid sensitivity.
   3167..3293    +  ncRNA          3' miR-30a: sequence downstream of the 71-nt precursor of the human miR-30a microRNA (Zeng et al., 2002) miRNA
   3323..3362    +  promoter       PGK promoter (fragment): mouse phosphoglycerate kinase 1 promoter
   3368..3439    +  CDS            HBB (fragment): HBB_PONPY - Experimental evidence at transcript level: Swiss-Prot protein existence level 2. Involved in oxygen transport from the lung to the various peripheral tissues. From Pongo pygmaeus (Bornean orangutan).
   3510..3565    +  polyA_signal   β-globin poly(A) signal: rabbit β-globin polyadenylation signal (Gil and Proudfoot, 1987)
   3950..3966    -  protein_bind   lac operator: The lac repressor binds to the lac operator to inhibit transcription in E. coli. This inhibition can be relieved by adding lactose or isopropyl-β-D-thiogalactopyranoside (IPTG). lac repressor encoded by lacI
   3974..4004    -  promoter       lac promoter: promoter for the E. coli lac operon
   4019..4040    -  protein_bind   CAP binding site: CAP binding activates transcription in the presence of cAMP. E. coli catabolite activator protein
   4053..4092    -  CDS            lacI (fragment): lac repressor; lacI; The lac repressor binds to the lac operator to inhibit transcription in E. coli. This inhibition can be relieved by adding lactose or isopropyl-β-D-thiogalactopyranoside (IPTG).
   4099..4121    +  promoter       SV40 promoter (fragment): SV40 enhancer and early promoter
   4145..4280    +  rep_origin     SV40 ori: SV40 origin of replication
   4300..4434    +  polyA_signal   SV40 poly(A) signal: SV40 polyadenylation signal
   4436..4490    -  CDS            lacI (fragment): lac repressor; lacI; The lac repressor binds to the lac operator to inhibit transcription in E. coli. This inhibition can be relieved by adding lactose or isopropyl-β-D-thiogalactopyranoside (IPTG).
   4673..5261    -  rep_origin     ori: high-copy-number ColE1/pMB1/pBR322/pUC origin of replication
   5432..6292    -  CDS            AmpR: β-lactamase; bla; confers resistance to ampicillin, carbenicillin, and related antibiotics
   6293..6397    -  promoter       AmpR promoter: bla
>Addgene plasmid #183566 | pKDR-CBh.22 | addgene full sequence | sequence record 370310 | Addgene NGS Result
GTCGACGTACCCGTTACATAACTTACGGTAAATGGCCCGCCTGGCTGACCGCCCAACGACCCCCGCCCAT
TGACGTCAATAGTAACGCCAATAGGGACTTTCCATTGACGTCAATGGGTGGAGTATTTACGGTAAACTGC
CCACTTGGCAGTACATCAAGTGTATCATATGCCAAGTACGCCCCCTATTGACGTCAATGACGGTAAATGG
CCCGCCTGGCATTGTGCCCAGTACATGACCTTATGGGACTTTCCTACTTGGCAGTACATCTACGTATTAG
TCATCGCTATTACCATGGTCGAGGTGAGCCCCACGTTCTGCTTCACTCTCCCCATCTCCCCCCCCTCCCC
ACCCCCAATTTTGTATTTATTTATTTTTTAATTATTTTGTGCAGCGATGGGGGCGGGGGGGGGGGGGGGG
CGCGCGCCRGGSGGGGSGGGGSGGGGSGRGGGGSGGGGSGGGGSGRGGCGGAGAGGKGCGGCGGCAGCCA
ATCAGAGCGGCGCGCTCCGAAAGTTTCCTTTTATGGCGAGGCGGCGGCGGCGGCGGCCCTATAAAAAGCG
AAGCGCGCGGCGGGCGGGAGTCGCTGCGCGCTGCCTTCGCCCCGTGCCCCGCTCCGCCGCCGCCTCGCGC
CGCCCGCCCCGGCTCTGACTGACCGCGTTACTCCCACAGGTGAGCGGGCGGGACGGCCCTTCTCCTCCGG
GCTGTAATTAGCTGAGCAAGAGGTAAGGGTTTAAGGGATGGTTGGTTGGTGGGGTATTAATGTTTAATTA
CCTGGAGCACCTGCCTGAAATCACTTTTTTTCAGGTTGGACCGGTCGGCCGCCCAGCCCCTATACTGGGG
CTGGGCGGCCGCCCAGCCGCCACCATGGTGAGCAAGGGCGAGGAGCTGTTCACCGGGGTGGTGCCCATCC
TGGTCGAGCTGGACGGCGACGTAAACGGCCACAAGTTCAGCGTCCGCGGCGAGGGCGAGGGCGATGCCAC
CAACGGCAAGCTGACCCTGAAGTTCATCTGCACCACCGGCAAGCTGCCCGTGCCCTGGCCCACCCTCGTG
ACCACCTTCGGCTACGGCGTGGCCTGCTTCAGCCGCTACCCCGACCACATGAAGCAGCACGACTTCTTCA
AGTCCGCCATGCCCGAAGGCTACGTCCAGGAGCGCACCATCTCTTTCAAGGACGACGGTACCTACAAGAC
CCGCGCCGAGGTGAAGTTCGAGGGCGACACCCTGGTGAACCGCATCGAGCTGAAGGGCATCGACTTCAAG
GAGGACGGCAACATCCTGGGGCACAAGCTGGAGTACAACTTCAACAGCCACTACGTCTATATCACGGCCG
ACAAGCAGAAGAACTGCATCAAGGCTAACTTCAAGATCCGCCACAACGTTGAGGACGGCAGCGTGCAGCT
CGCCGACCACTACCAGCAGAACACCCCCATCGGCGACGGCCCCGTGCTGCTGCCCGACAACCACTACCTG
AGCCATCAGTCCAAGCTGAGCAAAGACCCCAACGAGAAGCGCGATCACATGGTCCTGCTGGAGTTCGTGA
CCGCCGCCGGGATTACACATGGCATGGACGAGCTGTACAAGTAGCCTGCAGGGTCACCTAAATAATTCCG
CCCCCCCCTCTCCCTCCCCCCCCCCTAACGTTACTGGCCGAAGCCGCTTGGAATAAGGCCGGTGTGCGTT
TGTCTATATGTTATTTTCCACCATATTGCCGTCTTTTGGCAATGTGAGGGCCCGGAAACCTGGCCCTGTC
TTCTTGACGAGCATTCCTAGGGGTCTTTCCCCTCTCGCCAAAGGAATGCAAGGTCTGTTGAATGTCGTGA
AGGAAGCAGTTCCTCTGGAAGCTTCTTGAAGACAAACAACGTCTGTAGCGACCCTTTGCAGGCAGCGGAA
CCCCCCACCTGGCGACAGGTGCCTCTGCGGCCAAAAGCCACGTGTATAAGATACACCTGCAAAGGCGGCA
CAACCCCAGTGCCACGTTGTGAGTTGGATAGTTGTGGAAAGAGTCAAATGGCTCTCCTCAAGCGTATTCA
ACAAGGGGCTGAAGGATGCCCAGAAGGTACCCCATTGTATGGGATCTGATCTGGGGCCTCGGTGCACATG
CTTTACATGTGTTTAGTCGAGGTTAAAAAAACGTCTAGGCCCCCCGAACCACGGGGACGTGGTTTTCCTT
TGAAAAACACGATGATAATATGGCCACAACCATGGGCTGCACCGTGAGCGCCGAGGACAAGGCGGCGGCC
GAGCGCGGCTCTGGTTCCGGCACTAGTGTGAGTAAAGGAGAGGCCGTTATAAAAGAGTTCATGCGGTTCA
AGGTACACATGGAGGGATCAATGAACGGACACGAGTTCGAAATCGAAGGGGAAGGAGAGGGCAGGCCCTA
TGAGGGTACTCAGACCGCCAAACTCAAAGTGACAAAGGGAGGCCCTTTGCCTTTCTCTTGGGACATCTTG
TCACCACAATTTATGTATGGCTCCCGAGCATTTATAAAACACCCAGCAGACATACCCGATTACTACAAGC
AGTCTTTCCCAGAAGGTTTTAAATGGGAAAGGGTCATGAACTTTGAGGATGGTGGTGCTGTGACGGTGAC
GCAGGATACTTCTTTGGAGGACGGAACACTCATCTACAAGGTAAAGCTCAGGGGCACGAACTTCCCGCCG
GACGGACCAGTCATGCAGAAAAAGACTATGGGATGGGAGGCTTCCACCGAACGGTTGTATCCCGAGGACG
GTGTTTTGAAGGGAGATATAAAAATGGCTCTTCGGCTGAAAGATGGAGGCAGATACTTGGCAGATTTTAA
GACCACGTATAAGGCAAAAAAACCAGTGCAAATGCCGGGAGCATATAACGTTGACCGCAAACTGGACATC
ACCTCACATAACGAGGATTATACAGTAGTAGAACAGTACGAAAGAAGCGAAGGGAGGCACAGCACCGGGG
GTATGGATGAGCTGTATAAGTGATAGGCATGCTGTTTGAATGAGGCTTCAGTACTTTACAGAATCGTTGC
CTGCACATCTTGGAAACACTTGCTGGGATTACTTCGACTTCTTAACCCAACAGAAGGCTCGAGAAGGTAT
ATTGCTGTTGACAGTGAGCGCACTCTTTCTAGGAGGTTGTGATAGTGAAGCCACAGATGTATCACAACCT
CCTAGAAAGAGTATGCCTACTGCCTCGGACTTCAAGGGGCTAGAATTCGAGCAATTATCTTGTTTACTAA
AACTGAATACCTTGCTATCTCTTTGATACATTTTTACAAAGCTGAATTAAAATGGTATAAATTAAATCAC
TTTTTTCAATTGACGCGTGATCTAATTCTACCGGGTAGGGGAGGCGCTTTTCCCAAGGCAGTCTGGAGCA
TGGCCGCACTCCTCAGGTGCAGGCTGCCTATCAGAAGGTGGTGGCTGGTGTGGCCAATGCCCTGGCTCAC
AAATACCACTGAGATCTTTTTCCCTCTGCCAAAAATTATGGGGACATCATGAAGCCCCTTGAGCATCTGA
CTTCTGGCTAATAAAGGAAATTTATTTTCATTGCAATAGTGTGTTGGAATTTTTTGTGTCTCTCACTCGG
AAGGACATATGGGAGGGCAAATCATTTAAAACATCAGAATGAGTATTTGGTTTAGAGTTTGGCAACATAT
GCCCATATGCTGGCTGCCATGAACAAAGGTTGGCTATAAAGAGGTCATCAGTATATGAAACAGCCCCCTG
CTGTCCATTCCTTATTCCATAGAAAAGCCTTGACTTGAGGTTAGATTTTTTTTATATTTTGTTTTGTGTT
ATTTTTTTCTTTAACATCCCTAAAATTTTCCTTACATGTTTTACTAGCCAGATTTTTCCTCCTCTCCTGA
CTACTCCCAGTCATAGCTGTCCCTCTTCTCTTATGGAGATCCCTCGACCTGCAGCCCAAGCTTGGCGTAA
TCATGGTCATAGCTGTTTCCTGTGTGAAATTGTTATCCGCTCACAATTCCACACAACATACGAGCCGGAA
GCATAAAGTGTAAAGCCTGGGGTGCCTAATGAGTGAGCTAACTCACATTAATTGCGTTGCGCTCACTGCC
CGCTTTCCAGTCGGGAAACCTGTCGTGCCAGCGGATCCGCATCTCAATTAGTCAGCAACCATAGTCCCGC
CCCTAACTCCGCCCATCCCGCCCCTAACTCCGCCCAGTTCCGCCCATTCTCCGCCCCATGGCTGACTAAT
TTTTTTTATTTATGCAGAGGCCGAGGCCGCCTCGGCCTCTGAGCTATTCCAGAAGTAGTGAGGAGGCTTT
TTTGGAGGCCTAGGCTTTTGCAAAAAGCTAACTTGTTTATTGCAGCTTATAATGGTTACAAATAAAGCAA
TAGCATCACAAATTTCACAAATAAAGCATTTTTTTCACTGCATTCTAGTTGTGGTTTGTCCAAACTCATC
AATGTATCTTATCATGTCTGGATCCGCTGCATTAATGAATCGGCCAACGCGCGGGGAGAGGCGGTTTGCG
TATTGGGCGCTCTTCCGCTTCCTCGCTCACTGACTCGCTGCGCTCGGTCGTTCGGCTGCGGCGAGCGGTA
TCAGCTCACTCAAAGGCGGTAATACGGTTATCCACAGAATCAGGGGATAACGCAGGAAAGAACATGTGAG
CAAAAGGCCAGCAAAAGGCCAGGAACCGTAAAAAGGCCGCGTTGCTGGCGTTTTTCCATAGGCTCCGCCC
CCCTGACGAGCATCACAAAAATCGACGCTCAAGTCAGAGGTGGCGAAACCCGACAGGACTATAAAGATAC
CAGGCGTTTCCCCCTGGAAGCTCCCTCGTGCGCTCTCCTGTTCCGACCCTGCCGCTTACCGGATACCTGT
CCGCCTTTCTCCCTTCGGGAAGCGTGGCGCTTTCTCATAGCTCACGCTGTAGGTATCTCAGTTCGGTGTA
GGTCGTTCGCTCCAAGCTGGGCTGTGTGCACGAACCCCCCGTTCAGCCCGACCGCTGCGCCTTATCCGGT
AACTATCGTCTTGAGTCCAACCCGGTAAGACACGACTTATCGCCACTGGCAGCAGCCACTGGTAACAGGA
TTAGCAGAGCGAGGTATGTAGGCGGTGCTACAGAGTTCTTGAAGTGGTGGCCTAACTACGGCTACACTAG
AAGAACAGTATTTGGTATCTGCGCTCTGCTGAAGCCAGTTACCTTCGGAAAAAGAGTTGGTAGCTCTTGA
TCCGGCAAACAAACCACCGCTGGTAGCGGTGGTTTTTTTGTTTGCAAGCAGCAGATTACGCGCAGAAAAA
AAGGATCTCAAGAAGATCCTTTGATCTTTTCTACGGGGTCTGACGCTCAGTGGAACGAAAACTCACGTTA
AGGGATTTTGGTCATGAGATTATCAAAAAGGATCTTCACCTAGATCCTTTTAAATTAAAAATGAAGTTTT
AAATCAATCTAAAGTATATATGAGTAAACTTGGTCTGACAGTTACCAATGCTTAATCAGTGAGGCACCTA
TCTCAGCGATCTGTCTATTTCGTTCATCCATAGTTGCCTGACTCCCCGTCGTGTAGATAACTACGATACG
GGAGGGCTTACCATCTGGCCCCAGTGCTGCAATGATACCGCGAGACCCACGCTCACCGGCTCCAGATTTA
TCAGCAATAAACCAGCCAGCCGGAAGGGCCGAGCGCAGAAGTGGTCCTGCAACTTTATCCGCCTCCATCC
AGTCTATTAATTGTTGCCGGGAAGCTAGAGTAAGTAGTTCGCCAGTTAATAGTTTGCGCAACGTTGTTGC
CATTGCTACAGGCATCGTGGTGTCACGCTCGTCGTTTGGTATGGCTTCATTCAGCTCCGGTTCCCAACGA
TCAAGGCGAGTTACATGATCCCCCATGTTGTGCAAAAAAGCGGTTAGCTCCTTCGGTCCTCCGATCGTTG
TCAGAAGTAAGTTGGCCGCAGTGTTATCACTCATGGTTATGGCAGCACTGCATAATTCTCTTACTGTCAT
GCCATCCGTAAGATGCTTTTCTGTGACTGGTGAGTACTCAACCAAGTCATTCTGAGAATAGTGTATGCGG
CGACCGAGTTGCTCTTGCCCGGCGTCAATACGGGATAATACCGCGCCACATAGCAGAACTTTAAAAGTGC
TCATCATTGGAAAACGTTCTTCGGGGCGAAAACTCTCAAGGATCTTACCGCTGTTGAGATCCAGTTCGAT
GTAACCCACTCGTGCACCCAACTGATCTTCAGCATCTTTTACTTTCACCAGCGTTTCTGGGTGAGCAAAA
ACAGGAAGGCAAAATGCCGCAAAAAAGGGAATAAGGGCGACACGGAAATGTTGAATACTCATACTCTTCC
TTTTTCAATATTATTGAAGCATTTATCAGGGTTATTGTCTCATGAGCGGATACATATTTGAATGTATTTA
GAAAAATAAACAAATAGGGGTTCCGCGCACATTTCCCCGAAAAGTGCCACCTG
